LOCUS       Exported 6012 bp ds-DNA circular SYN 12-MAY-2021
DEFINITION  Expresses the C-terminal split-intein fragment of ABEmax from the
            CMV promoter.
ACCESSION   .
VERSION     .
KEYWORDS    CMV_Npu-ABEmax C-terminal
SOURCE      synthetic DNA construct
  ORGANISM  synthetic DNA construct
REFERENCE   1 (bases 1 to 6012)
  AUTHORS   Levy JM, Yeh WH, Pendse N, Davis JR, Hennessey E, Butcher R, Koblan
            LW, Comander J, Liu Q, Liu DR
  TITLE     Cytosine and adenine base editing of the brain, liver, retina, heart
            and skeletal muscle of mice via adeno-associated viruses.
  JOURNAL   Nat Biomed Eng. 2020 Jan;4(1):97-110. doi:
            10.1038/s41551-019-0501-5. Epub 2020 Jan 14.
  PUBMED    31937940
REFERENCE   2 (bases 1 to 6012)
  AUTHORS   .
  TITLE     Direct Submission
  JOURNAL   Exported May 12, 2021 from SnapGene Server 1.1.58
            http://www.snapgene.com
FEATURES             Location/Qualifiers
     source          1..6012
                     /organism="synthetic DNA construct"
                     /mol_type="other DNA"
     promoter        132..335
                     /label=CMV promoter
                     /note="human cytomegalovirus (CMV) immediate early
                     promoter"
     primer_bind     286..306
                     /label=CMV-F
                     /note="Human CMV immediate early promoter, forward primer"
     primer_bind     377..396
                     /label=T7
                     /note="T7 promoter, forward primer"
     promoter        377..395
                     /label=T7 promoter
                     /note="promoter for bacteriophage T7 RNA polymerase"
     CDS             445..465
                     /codon_start=1
                     /product="nuclear localization signal of SV40 (simian virus
                     40) large T antigen"
                     /label=SV40 NLS
                     /translation="PKKKRKV"
     CDS             571..2955
                     /codon_start=1
                     /product="C-terminal portion of Streptococcus pyogenes Cas9
                     (Zetsche et al., 2015)"
                     /label=Cas9(C)
                     /translation="CFDSVEISGVEDRFNASLGTYHDLLKIIKDKDFLDNEENEDILED
                     IVLTLTLFEDREMIEERLKTYAHLFDDKVMKQLKRRRYTGWGRLSRKLINGIRDKQSGK
                     TILDFLKSDGFANRNFMQLIHDDSLTFKEDIQKAQVSGQGDSLHEHIANLAGSPAIKKG
                     ILQTVKVVDELVKVMGRHKPENIVIEMARENQTTQKGQKNSRERMKRIEEGIKELGSQI
                     LKEHPVENTQLQNEKLYLYYLQNGRDMYVDQELDINRLSDYDVDHIVPQSFLKDDSIDN
                     KVLTRSDKNRGKSDNVPSEEVVKKMKNYWRQLLNAKLITQRKFDNLTKAERGGLSELDK
                     AGFIKRQLVETRQITKHVAQILDSRMNTKYDENDKLIREVKVITLKSKLVSDFRKDFQF
                     YKVREINNYHHAHDAYLNAVVGTALIKKYPKLESEFVYGDYKVYDVRKMIAKSEQEIGK
                     ATAKYFFYSNIMNFFKTEITLANGEIRKRPLIETNGETGEIVWDKGRDFATVRKVLSMP
                     QVNIVKKTEVQTGGFSKESILPKRNSDKLIARKKDWDPKKYGGFDSPTVAYSVLVVAKV
                     EKGKSKKLKSVKELLGITIMERSSFEKNPIDFLEAKGYKEVKKDLIIKLPKYSLFELEN
                     GRKRMLASAGELQKGNELALPSKYVNFLYLASHYEKLKGSPEDNEQKQLFVEQHKHYLD
                     EIIEQISEFSKRVILADANLDKVLSAYNKHRDKPIREQAENIIHLFTLTNLGAPAAFKY
                     FDTTIDRKRYTSTKEVLDATLIHQSITGLYETRIDLSQLGGD"
     CDS             2998..3018
                     /codon_start=1
                     /product="nuclear localization signal of SV40 (simian virus
                     40) large T antigen"
                     /label=SV40 NLS
                     /translation="PKKKRKV"
     CDS             3027..3044
                     /codon_start=1
                     /product="6xHis affinity tag"
                     /label=6xHis
                     /translation="HHHHHH"
     primer_bind     complement(3067..3084)
                     /label=BGH-rev
                     /note="Bovine growth hormone terminator, reverse primer.
                     Also called BGH reverse"
     polyA_signal    3073..3297
                     /label=bGH poly(A) signal
                     /note="bovine growth hormone polyadenylation signal"
     primer_bind     complement(3368..3384)
                     /label=M13 rev
                     /note="common sequencing primer, one of multiple similar
                     variants"
     primer_bind     complement(3368..3384)
                     /label=M13 Reverse
                     /note="In lacZ gene. Also called M13-rev"
     primer_bind     complement(3381..3403)
                     /label=M13/pUC Reverse
                     /note="In lacZ gene"
     protein_bind    3392..3408
                     /label=lac operator
                     /bound_moiety="lac repressor encoded by lacI"
                     /note="The lac repressor binds to the lac operator to
                     inhibit transcription in E. coli. This inhibition can be
                     relieved by adding lactose or
                     isopropyl-beta-D-thiogalactopyranoside (IPTG)."
     promoter        complement(3416..3446)
                     /label=lac promoter
                     /note="promoter for the E. coli lac operon"
     protein_bind    3461..3482
                     /label=CAP binding site
                     /bound_moiety="E. coli catabolite activator protein"
                     /note="CAP binding activates transcription in the presence
                     of cAMP."
     primer_bind     complement(3599..3616)
                     /label=L4440
                     /note="L4440 vector, forward primer"
     rep_origin      complement(3770..4358)
                     /direction=LEFT
                     /label=ori
                     /note="high-copy-number ColE1/pMB1/pBR322/pUC origin of
                     replication"
     primer_bind     complement(3850..3869)
                     /label=pBR322ori-F
                     /note="pBR322 origin, forward primer"
     CDS             complement(4529..5389)
                     /codon_start=1
                     /gene="bla"
                     /product="beta-lactamase"
                     /label=AmpR
                     /note="confers resistance to ampicillin, carbenicillin, and
                     related antibiotics"
                     /translation="MSIQHFRVALIPFFAAFCLPVFAHPETLVKVKDAEDQLGARVGYI
                     ELDLNSGKILESFRPEERFPMMSTFKVLLCGAVLSRIDAGQEQLGRRIHYSQNDLVEYS
                     PVTEKHLTDGMTVRELCSAAITMSDNTAANLLLTTIGGPKELTAFLHNMGDHVTRLDRW
                     EPELNEAIPNDERDTTMPVAMATTLRKLLTGELLTLASRQQLIDWMEADKVAGPLLRSA
                     LPAGWFIADKSGAGERGSRGIIAALGPDGKPSRIVVIYTTGSQATMDERNRQIAEIGAS
                     LIKHW"
     primer_bind     5152..5171
                     /label=Amp-R
                     /note="Ampicillin resistance gene, reverse primer"
     promoter        complement(5390..5494)
                     /gene="bla"
                     /label=AmpR promoter
     primer_bind     complement(5573..5592)
                     /label=pRS-marker
                     /note="pRS vectors, use to sequence yeast selectable
                     marker"
     enhancer        5764..131
                     /label=CMV enhancer
                     /note="human cytomegalovirus immediate early enhancer"
ORIGIN
        1 atatgccaag tacgccccct attgacgtca atgacggtaa atggcccgcc tggcattatg
       61 cccagtacat gaccttatgg gactttccta cttggcagta catctacgta ttagtcatcg
      121 ctattaccat ggtgatgcgg ttttggcagt acatcaatgg gcgtggatag cggtttgact
      181 cacggggatt tccaagtctc caccccattg acgtcaatgg gagtttgttt tggcaccaaa
      241 atcaacggga ctttccaaaa tgtcgtaaca actccgcccc attgacgcaa atgggcggta
      301 ggcgtgtacg gtgggaggtc tatataagca gagctggttt agtgaaccgt cagatccgct
      361 agagatccgc ggccgctaat acgactcact atagggagag ccgccaccat gaaacggaca
      421 gccgacggaa gcgagttcga gtcaccaaag aagaagcgga aagtcatcaa gattgctaca
      481 cggaaatacc tgggaaagca gaacgtgtac gacatcggcg tggagcggga tcacaacttc
      541 gccctgaaga atggctttat cgccagcaat tgcttcgact ccgtggaaat ctccggcgtg
      601 gaagatcggt tcaacgcctc cctgggcaca taccacgatc tgctgaaaat tatcaaggac
      661 aaggacttcc tggacaatga ggaaaacgag gacattctgg aagatatcgt gctgaccctg
      721 acactgtttg aggacagaga gatgatcgag gaacggctga aaacctatgc ccacctgttc
      781 gacgacaaag tgatgaagca gctgaagcgg cggagataca ccggctgggg caggctgagc
      841 cggaagctga tcaacggcat ccgggacaag cagtccggca agacaatcct ggatttcctg
      901 aagtccgacg gcttcgccaa cagaaacttc atgcagctga tccacgacga cagcctgacc
      961 tttaaagagg acatccagaa agcccaggtg tccggccagg gcgatagcct gcacgagcac
     1021 attgccaatc tggccggcag ccccgccatt aagaagggca tcctgcagac agtgaaggtg
     1081 gtggacgagc tcgtgaaagt gatgggccgg cacaagcccg agaacatcgt gatcgaaatg
     1141 gccagagaga accagaccac ccagaaggga cagaagaaca gccgcgagag aatgaagcgg
     1201 atcgaagagg gcatcaaaga gctgggcagc cagatcctga aagaacaccc cgtggaaaac
     1261 acccagctgc agaacgagaa gctgtacctg tactacctgc agaatgggcg ggatatgtac
     1321 gtggaccagg aactggacat caaccggctg tccgactacg atgtggacca tatcgtgcct
     1381 cagagctttc tgaaggacga ctccatcgac aacaaggtgc tgaccagaag cgacaagaac
     1441 cggggcaaga gcgacaacgt gccctccgaa gaggtcgtga agaagatgaa gaactactgg
     1501 cggcagctgc tgaacgccaa gctgattacc cagagaaagt tcgacaatct gaccaaggcc
     1561 gagagaggcg gcctgagcga actggataag gccggcttca tcaagagaca gctggtggaa
     1621 acccggcaga tcacaaagca cgtggcacag atcctggact cccggatgaa cactaagtac
     1681 gacgagaatg acaagctgat ccgggaagtg aaagtgatca ccctgaagtc caagctggtg
     1741 tccgatttcc ggaaggattt ccagttttac aaagtgcgcg agatcaacaa ctaccaccac
     1801 gcccacgacg cctacctgaa cgccgtcgtg ggaaccgccc tgatcaaaaa gtaccctaag
     1861 ctggaaagcg agttcgtgta cggcgactac aaggtgtacg acgtgcggaa gatgatcgcc
     1921 aagagcgagc aggaaatcgg caaggctacc gccaagtact tcttctacag caacatcatg
     1981 aactttttca agaccgagat taccctggcc aacggcgaga tccggaagcg gcctctgatc
     2041 gagacaaacg gcgaaaccgg ggagatcgtg tgggataagg gccgggattt tgccaccgtg
     2101 cggaaagtgc tgagcatgcc ccaagtgaat atcgtgaaaa agaccgaggt gcagacaggc
     2161 ggcttcagca aagagtctat cctgcccaag aggaacagcg ataagctgat cgccagaaag
     2221 aaggactggg accctaagaa gtacggcggc ttcgacagcc ccaccgtggc ctattctgtg
     2281 ctggtggtgg ccaaagtgga aaagggcaag tccaagaaac tgaagagtgt gaaagagctg
     2341 ctggggatca ccatcatgga aagaagcagc ttcgagaaga atcccatcga ctttctggaa
     2401 gccaagggct acaaagaagt gaaaaaggac ctgatcatca agctgcctaa gtactccctg
     2461 ttcgagctgg aaaacggccg gaagagaatg ctggcctctg ccggcgaact gcagaaggga
     2521 aacgaactgg ccctgccctc caaatatgtg aacttcctgt acctggccag ccactatgag
     2581 aagctgaagg gctcccccga ggataatgag cagaaacagc tgtttgtgga acagcacaag
     2641 cactacctgg acgagatcat cgagcagatc agcgagttct ccaagagagt gatcctggcc
     2701 gacgctaatc tggacaaagt gctgtccgcc tacaacaagc accgggataa gcccatcaga
     2761 gagcaggccg agaatatcat ccacctgttt accctgacca atctgggagc ccctgccgcc
     2821 ttcaagtact ttgacaccac catcgaccgg aagaggtaca ccagcaccaa agaggtgctg
     2881 gacgccaccc tgatccacca gagcatcacc ggcctgtacg agacacggat cgacctgtct
     2941 cagctgggag gtgactctgg cggctcaaaa agaaccgccg acggcagcga attcgagccc
     3001 aagaagaaga ggaaagtcta accggtcatc atcaccatca ccattgagtt taaacccgct
     3061 gatcagcctc gactgtgcct tctagttgcc agccatctgt tgtttgcccc tcccccgtgc
     3121 cttccttgac cctggaaggt gccactccca ctgtcctttc ctaataaaat gaggaaattg
     3181 catcgcattg tctgagtagg tgtcattcta ttctgggggg tggggtgggg caggacagca
     3241 agggggagga ttgggaagac aatagcaggc atgctgggga tgcggtgggc tctatggctt
     3301 ctgaggcgga aagaaccagc tggggctcga taccgtcgac ctctagctag agcttggcgt
     3361 aatcatggtc atagctgttt cctgtgtgaa attgttatcc gctcacaatt ccacacaaca
     3421 tacgagccgg aagcataaag tgtaaagcct agggtgccta atgagtgagc taactcacat
     3481 taattgcgtt gcgctcactg cccgctttcc agtcgggaaa cctgtcgtgc cagctgcatt
     3541 aatgaatcgg ccaacgcgcg gggagaggcg gtttgcgtat tgggcgctct tccgcttcct
     3601 cgctcactga ctcgctgcgc tcggtcgttc ggctgcggcg agcggtatca gctcactcaa
     3661 aggcggtaat acggttatcc acagaatcag gggataacgc aggaaagaac atgtgagcaa
     3721 aaggccagca aaaggccagg aaccgtaaaa aggccgcgtt gctggcgttt ttccataggc
     3781 tccgcccccc tgacgagcat cacaaaaatc gacgctcaag tcagaggtgg cgaaacccga
     3841 caggactata aagataccag gcgtttcccc ctggaagctc cctcgtgcgc tctcctgttc
     3901 cgaccctgcc gcttaccgga tacctgtccg cctttctccc ttcgggaagc gtggcgcttt
     3961 ctcatagctc acgctgtagg tatctcagtt cggtgtaggt cgttcgctcc aagctgggct
     4021 gtgtgcacga accccccgtt cagcccgacc gctgcgcctt atccggtaac tatcgtcttg
     4081 agtccaaccc ggtaagacac gacttatcgc cactggcagc agccactggt aacaggatta
     4141 gcagagcgag gtatgtaggc ggtgctacag agttcttgaa gtggtggcct aactacggct
     4201 acactagaag aacagtattt ggtatctgcg ctctgctgaa gccagttacc ttcggaaaaa
     4261 gagttggtag ctcttgatcc ggcaaacaaa ccaccgctgg tagcggtggt ttttttgttt
     4321 gcaagcagca gattacgcgc agaaaaaaag gatctcaaga agatcctttg atcttttcta
     4381 cggggtctga cactcagtgg aacgaaaact cacgttaagg gattttggtc atgagattat
     4441 caaaaaggat cttcacctag atccttttaa attaaaaatg aagttttaaa tcaatctaaa
     4501 gtatatatga gtaaacttgg tctgacagtt accaatgctt aatcagtgag gcacctatct
     4561 cagcgatctg tctatttcgt tcatccatag ttgcctgact ccccgtcgtg tagataacta
     4621 cgatacggga gggcttacca tctggcccca gtgctgcaat gataccgcga gacccacgct
     4681 caccggctcc agatttatca gcaataaacc agccagccgg aagggccgag cgcagaagtg
     4741 gtcctgcaac tttatccgcc tccatccagt ctattaattg ttgccgggaa gctagagtaa
     4801 gtagttcgcc agttaatagt ttgcgcaacg ttgttgccat tgctacaggc atcgtggtgt
     4861 cacgctcgtc gtttggtatg gcttcattca gctccggttc ccaacgatca aggcgagtta
     4921 catgatcccc catgttgtgc aaaaaagcgg ttagctcctt cggtcctccg atcgttgtca
     4981 gaagtaagtt ggccgcagtg ttatcactca tggttatggc agcactgcat aattctctta
     5041 ctgtcatgcc atccgtaaga tgcttttctg tgactggtga gtactcaacc aagtcattct
     5101 gagaatagtg tatgcggcga ccgagttgct cttgcccggc gtcaatacgg gataataccg
     5161 cgccacatag cagaacttta aaagtgctca tcattggaaa acgttcttcg gggcgaaaac
     5221 tctcaaggat cttaccgctg ttgagatcca gttcgatgta acccactcgt gcacccaact
     5281 gatcttcagc atcttttact ttcaccagcg tttctgggtg agcaaaaaca ggaaggcaaa
     5341 atgccgcaaa aaagggaata agggcgacac ggaaatgttg aatactcata ctcttccttt
     5401 ttcaatatta ttgaagcatt tatcagggtt attgtctcat gagcggatac atatttgaat
     5461 gtatttagaa aaataaacaa ataggggttc cgcgcacatt tccccgaaaa gtgccacctg
     5521 acgtcgacgg atcgggagat cgatctcccg atcccctagg gtcgactctc agtacaatct
     5581 gctctgatgc cgcatagtta agccagtatc tgctccctgc ttgtgtgttg gaggtcgctg
     5641 agtagtgcgc gagcaaaatt taagctacaa caaggcaagg cttgaccgac aattgcatga
     5701 agaatctgct tagggttagg cgttttgcgc tgcttcgcga tgtacgggcc agatatacgc
     5761 gttgacattg attattgact agttattaat agtaatcaat tacggggtca ttagttcata
     5821 gcccatatat ggagttccgc gttacataac ttacggtaaa tggcccgcct ggctgaccgc
     5881 ccaacgaccc ccgcccattg acgtcaataa tgacgtatgt tcccatagta acgccaatag
     5941 ggactttcca ttgacgtcaa tgggtggagt atttacggta aactgcccac ttggcagtac
     6001 atcaagtgta tc
//
