[The description below was written by a language model from this plasmid's Addgene catalogue record and the feature table of its GenBank file.]
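Description:
CMV_Npu-ABEmax C-terminal is a 6,012 bp circular mammalian expression plasmid on a pCMV backbone that encodes the C-terminal half of the adenine base editor ABEmax in a split-intein format. It is propagated in E. coli through a high-copy ColE1/pUC-type origin and selected with ampicillin via the bla (AmpR) gene and its own promoter. Remnants of a lac promoter/operator and CAP binding site lie in the backbone, along with standard sequencing primer sites. No mammalian selection marker is annotated.

The expression cassette is driven by the human CMV immediate-early enhancer and promoter, with a T7 promoter just upstream of the coding region, and is terminated by the bovine growth hormone polyadenylation signal. The annotated open reading frame begins with an SV40 nuclear localization signal, continues into a C-terminal portion of Streptococcus pyogenes Cas9, and ends with a second SV40 NLS followed by a 6xHis tag. The Npu intein fragment indicated by the construct name is not separately annotated in the feature table; an unannotated stretch between the first NLS and the Cas9 segment is where it would be expected, but the record does not confirm this.

In a split-intein design, each half of a large protein is expressed separately, fused to complementary intein fragments, which associate and trans-splice to reconstitute the full-length protein. This plasmid would therefore be co-delivered with a matching N-terminal construct, plus a guide RNA source, to yield active ABEmax in mammalian cells. The associated work concerns AAV delivery of base editors to mouse tissues, where splitting addresses packaging limits. This plasmid itself has no annotated AAV ITRs and appears suited to testing the split architecture by transfection.
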