Addgene plasmid #137174: CMV_Npu-ABEmax C-terminal
Purpose: Expresses the C-terminal split-intein fragment of ABEmax from the CMV promoter
Depositing lab: David Liu. Depositing organization: Broad Institute. Publication: Cytosine and adenine base editing of the brain, liver, retina, heart and skeletal muscle of mice via adeno-associated viruses. Levy JM, Yeh WH, Pendse N, Davis JR, Hennessey E, Butcher R, Koblan LW, Comander J, Liu Q, Liu DR. Nat Biomed Eng. 2020 Jan;4(1):97-110. doi: 10.1038/s41551-019-0501-5. Epub 2020 Jan 14. PubMed 31937940.
Backbone
  Vector backbone: pCMV
  Vector type: Mammalian Expression
Growth in bacteria
  Bacterial resistance: Ampicillin, 100 μg/mL
  Growth temperature: 37°C
  Growth strain: Mach1
  Copy number: High Copy
Gene/Insert
  Gene/Insert name: Npu-ABEmax_C-terminal (alt name: JL618)
  Species: Synthetic
  Promoter: CMV
  Cloning method: Gibson Cloning
Terms and licenses: Academic/Nonprofit Terms; Industry Terms: Not Available to Industry
How to cite: CMV_Npu-ABEmax C-terminal was a gift from David Liu (Addgene plasmid # 137174 ; http://n2t.net/addgene:137174 ; RRID:Addgene_137174)
